>Addgene plasmid #215254 | GB4403 | addgene full sequence | sequence record 440595 | Addgene NGS Result
GGAGCTCAATGGTAACTTTACTCTTTATTTAACCATACATTTTTTTTTATTTTTTTCACTTTGTTCTTCA
TCCACTATTGTTCTTTGTTCATCTTGAACAAAAGCTCCCTCCTTCTTTGTTCTTCATCCACCATTGTTCT
TCATCAATCATTTCGCTGTCAGGAGCCCGATTCAATATGTTTAGTGAGCTCCTCGAACATTTTCATAATG
GCAGGGTCAGTCCTCGATTCGTTGGCATTCGACCTTTCTGGCACAGGCTCGGTCCTTTGAATAACTTCTG
GTTAAATCCTACTCGGTGTTCGGTGTTGATTTTGTATTTGTGCTATAGCGGCCTGTTGAGCCTACAACAT
TTCGAATACAAATTGGAGGCTAACTCCACCATCTTCTACACCCTTTGTACCGCGACCACCTGATCGAACT
TCCCTGTGTATACTACCTTCGGGCTCAATGCCAAAATTTGCATTTAGGACGACATGTGAACTGACATCGA
TGGGATTTGCAATTAGTACTCCCTCGAGGTCGGCCCGAGGCACCTCGATTCCTGGGGCGGCTATGTTGTC
ATTTTCCCCTTGAAATCCAAGGTTGTTGTCACCATGTGTAGGTGCTGCTTGTGAGTTTGATATGTTTGTC
CTGAAAACAAAGATTCTTGCGAGAACAAGTATAAAGCAGTGTGTGTTATTGAAATTTGTATTAAGCAATC
ACTATTATACTTAGCTCCACGGTGGACGCCAAACTGTTTAGCCTTAAAATTGGATAACAATTAAACTTAT
AATATGGTTCTAAGGACACGTGATTTTACTTAATACCAATTGATAAATGTGAAGATGAGCAATAGAAATT
AACAATAAAGTAAAGTAAACTACTGCTAGAATGAAACTCAGCCCTCGCGTTTGGACACCCTCGAACTGAT
TGGTGCAAGAACTATGAAAGTATAGCAAGCTGAATAACAATGGTGAGAACAATAAAGAGAATTGTATTGC
TTTTTATGTCTGTCAAAACGTTCTTTACAAATGGTTAATACTCCTCTTTATATAGTAGAGGAGTTCTACT
TATGGTATAACTCTAATTATAGAAGGAAATCCCATGATTATCTAATTAACCATTTCTGATTTGATCCGTT
CCGAGATTTACGCCATGATCCTCGACCAGTCAACGAGATTTACGCCGTGATCCTCGACCAGTCACAGATA
TCTCGCGAGACTGTTATTGTGCTATCTTCGATCTTTCTCGATGTCTGTCTTGTTTTGCTTCGATCGCTAC
TAGCTTCGATCTTGATAGGTACCTCAGTTCTGAACTCGGTACCCTATCCTCGTGATATGGCCCATTCCGT
TACGAGGCCATCCTTAGGTGCAAACTCCCGGCCTTGGTCAAATAGAAAAATCGGGTGGGCCCGATTTTAA
CCGTATACAACTAGCTATTTTTTAGAATTGAATTAAGTTTAAAATTCATTTTTTCGTTCGAGCGTGCGGG
GGTGTTAAGCAGGGATTAAGGAAGAGCATTAGTCGCGGGTTCGAACGAACTCAGCTTAATTCTAACTAAG
ATAAACTATGAGTTCGTGATAAATTGAGAATTTATAAAATTCAAATCCTAGCTCTGTCTCTCTGTTAAGG
TGTCCCCCATTTGTTGAGGGATGGGTTGTTATATGGTCTTGGGCAAGAGTTGGAGTCACTCGGCCGCCAA
TTATCTACATTTGGCCCCTTGTTTCCCATTAAAACAATTCGCCCCAAGTTGTACTAGTTACTGTTCTAAT
TAATAATCCAAGTTGACACTATTTGTCATGAGGTTGGCTATATGACCTTGTTTTTGTTTTTTCGGAAACT
TTTTAGGAAATCCGCTGCAGCTATTCTTCGGGTGCGCACTGGATAACTAGCTCACTGTGCAATAACTCGC
AAATCACACAAGAGATATAAACCGCATTAGGCATACCCGGTGCGACAAGCTCTGACTGGGGAAACTACTA
GTGAGGAGAATCGATCTCAGGTTTCCCACGTGGGAAACCACTCGCCCAACTAACTCATTCAACCTTGCGG
TGTGACTTCACAGTAAGTCTTTTTGAAGGCTTTCTTTTTGTTATTTTTCTCCCTTGTTTAGAACAAGTTG
TTCTGACAGTTGCACGAGAAACTATTAAGTTCTATAAATAGGGGAGAAACATTGTTTTCCTTTTTACAGC
AAAATATTGAAACTCCAAATAGCTCATCAAAAATGAACTCAAGTAAAAATCCTCCTTCTACTCTCCTTGA
TGTTTTCTTGGATACCGCAAGAAACTTGGATACAGCAAGCAGAAATGTGCTCGAGTGTGGTGAACATCGA
TGGAGTTACAGAGAACTGGATACAGTGTCCTCAGCTCTCGCCCAGCATCTTCGATACACGGTGGGGCTGT
CCCCTACTGTCGCAGTGATCAGCGAGAATCACCCGTACATATTGGCCCTCATGCTCGCTGTATGGAAATT
GGGCGGTACCTTCGCTCCGATAGATGTCCACAGCCCTGCAGAACTGGTTGCCGGGATGCTTAACATAGTC
TCACCGTCTTGCCTGGTCATCCCGTCATCAGACGTAACAAACCAGACCCTTGCATGTGATCTTAACATTC
CAGTGGTTGCATTTCATCCTCACCAAAGCACAATCCCGGAACTGAACAAAAAGTACCTGACGGACAGTCA
AATCAGCCCTGATCTCCCATTCCCCGATCCCAACCGTCCGGCTCTTTACCTGTTCACTTCTTCTGCTACG
AGTAGATCCAACTTGAAGTGCGTGCCCCTGACCCACACCTTCATACTGAGAAATAGCCTGTCAAAGAGGG
CCTGGTGCAAAAGAATGAGGCCAGAAACAGATTTCGATGGTATAAGGGTTTTAGGATGGGCACCATGGAG
TCATGTTCTGGCTCACATGCAAGATATAGGGCCCCTTACACTCCTGAATGCTGGATGTTACGTCTTTGCA
ACGACACCGAGCACATATCCAACCGAGTTGAAGGACGATAGGGATGTCATTTCTTGCGCCGCAAATGCAG
TTATGTACAAGGGGGTTAAGTCCTTCGCCTGTCTCCCGTTTGTGCTGGGAGGCCTTAAGGCCCTGTGTGA
GTCCGAGCCGTCCGTCAAAGCACAATTACAGGTCGAGGAGCGAGCACAGTTGTTAAAGAGCTTACAACAC
ATGAAGATTCTTGAATGTGGTGGCGCTATGCTCGAAGTTTCAGTGGCTTCTTGGGCTATCGAGAATCGTA
TTCCCATTAGTATAGGAATCGGTATGACCGAAACTGGCGGAGCCTTGTTCGCTGGACCCGTTCAAGCAAT
CCAAACGGGATTTAGTTCAGAGGACAAGTTTATTGAGGATGCCACATATCTCCTTGTCAAAGACGATTAC
GAGTCACACGCAGAAGAGGACATCAATGAAGGCGAACTGGTTGTTAAAAGCCGAATGCTGCCAAGGGGTT
ATCTGGGGTATAACGATCCATCCTTCTCAGTGGACGATGCAGGGTGGGTTACCTTCAAAACAGGCGACAG
GTACTCCGTGACCCCGGATGGTAAGTTTTCTTGGTTAGGAAGGAATACAGACTTTATACAGATGACAAGC
GGTGAGACTCTCGATCCCAGGCCCATCGAAAGTTTGCTTTGCGAGTCCTCCCTTATATCAAGAGCCTGTG
TAATAGGCGATAAGTTCCTGAATGGGCCCGCCACAGCAGTGTGTGCCATAATAGAATTGGAGCCGACTAC
GGTAGAGAAAGGTCAGGCCCATAGCAGGGACATAGCCCGAATTTTTGCCCCCATAAACCGTGATTTGCCT
CCTCCTTTAAGAATCGCCTGGAGCCACGTCCTCGTGCTCCAACCCAGTGAAAAAATACCGATGACCAAAA
AAGGAACGATCTTCCGTAAGAAGATCGAACAAGTCTTTGGTAGTGCACTTGGTGGGTCCTCAGGTGACAA
TTCCCAAGCAACCACTGATGCATCAGTCGTCCGTCGAGATGAACTGTCAAACACTGTTAAGCATATCATA
TCACGTGTTCTGGGCGTGAGCGACGACGAGTTGCTGTGGACTCTCTCATTTGCCGAACTTGGAATGACCT
CCGCCCTTGCAACGAGAATTGCCAATGAATTGAATGAGGTTTTAGTAGGGGTCAATCTGCCTATCAATGC
ATGTTATATACACGTTGACTTACCATCCCTGTCAAATGCAGTATATGCCAAACTGGCTCACTTGAAACTC
CCTGACAGAACACCAGAGCCGCGTAAGGCACCGGTTGAGAATCCTGGCGGAAAAGAGATCGTAATAGTGG
GACAAGCATTTAGACTTCCAGGCTCTATTAATGACGTGGCTAGTCTCCGTGACGCTTTTCTGGCCCGTCA
AGCAAGTTCAATCATTACAGAAATACCACCAGACAGATGGGATCACGCATCCTTCTACCCGAAGGACATA
CGTTTCAACAAGGCCGGCTTAGTGGACATTGCTAACTACGACCACAGTTTCTTCGGCTTGACGGCTACAG
AAGCTCTTTACTTATCTCCGACCATGAGACTCGCCCTGGAAGTTAGTTTTGAGGCCCTTGAGAACGCAAA
CATTCCGGTTTCTCAGCTGAAGGGGTCACAAACAGCTGTCTACGTTGCTACCACGGATGACGGGTTCGAG
ACTCTCTTAAATGCAGAGGCTGGGTACGACGCTTACACCCGATTCTACGGTACGGGGCGTGCAGCTTCCA
CGGCATCCGGCAGGATCTCATACCTGCTTGACGTTCATGGACCCAGTATAACTGTGGACACGGCATGTAG
TGGAGGGGCTGTTTGCATTGATCAAGCTATAGACTACCTGCAATCCAGTTCAGCCGCTGATACCGCCATC
ATTTGTGCTTCTAATACTCATTGCTGGCCAGGATCATTCATGTTTCTGAGCGCCCAGGGTATGGTAAGCT
CCGGCGGACGATGCGCTACTTTCACGACCGATGCCGACGGCTACGTACCTAGCGAGGGTGCAGTCGCCTT
CATTCTTAAAACACGTGAAGCAGCTATGAGGGACAAAGACACAATTCTGGCTACCATCAAAGCAACACAA
ATTTCTCATAATGGTAGGTCCCAGGGATTAGTCGCCCCCAATGTAAATTCCCAAGCCGACTTGCATAGAA
GCCTGCTCCAAAAAGCCGGGCTTTCACCGGCCGACATTCATTTCATCGAGGCACACGGAACTGGAACCTC
CCTCGGAGATCTGTCCGAGATCCAAGCTATAAATGATGCATATACGAGCTCACAACCTCGAACGGCCGGC
CCGCTGATCGTTTCTGCAAGCAAGACAGTGATAGGACACACTGAACCAGCCGGTCCGTTGGTGGGGATGC
TGTCAGTACTGAACTCCTTTAAAGAGGGGGCCGTCCCTGGTTTGGCACACTTGACCGCCGATAACCTGAA
TCCCGCTCTTGATTGCAGCAGTGTTCCGTTACTCATACCTTACCAGCCCGTTCACCTGGCAGCCCCCAAG
CCTCATCGTGCTGCTGTAATGTCATATGGATTCTCTGGCACCCTCGGTGGGATCGTGCTGGAGGCACCAG
ATGAGGAAAGACTCGAAGAGGAACCTCCTAATGACAAACCTATGTTGTTTGTAGTTAGTGCAAAAACACA
TACTGCATTAATAGAATATCTCGGCCGATACCTTGAATTCCTCTTGCAGGCAAATCCACAAGACTTCTGC
GATATTTGTTATACTTCATGCGTTGGGCGTGAACATTATCGATACAGATTCGCATGCGTAGCCAACGACA
TGGAGGATTTAATAGGACAATTGCAGAAGCGTTTAGGCTCTAAGGTCCCACCGAAACCTTCCTACAAAAG
AGGGGCCCTTGCATTCGCCTTCAGCGGTCAGGGCACACAGTTCCGAGGGATGGCTACCGAGCTCGCAAAA
GCCTATTCCGGATTCCGAAAAATAGTCTCTGATCTCGCTAAGAGGGCAAGTGAACTCTCAGGTCACGCTA
TTGATCGATTTTTGTTAGCTTACGATATTGGGGCTGAAAACGTCGCCCCGGATAGCGAGGCTGATCAAAT
ATGTATCTTCGTATATCAATGTAGCGTGCTTCGTTGGCTTCAGACAATGGGCATTAGACCATCTGCTGTT
ATAGGGCACTCCCTCGGTGAGATTAGCGCTTCTGTCGCCGCCGGTGCATTGTCTCTGGACTCTGCACTGG
ACCTTGTTATCAGTCGAGCTCGACTGTTAAGGAGCTCTACCAATGCACCCGCCGGTATGGCAGCCATGTC
AGCATCACAGGACGAAGTTGTTGAGTTGATTGGGAAATTAGACCTTGATAAAGCAAATTCACTCTCTGTT
TCTGTTATCAATGGTCCTCAGAATACGGTAGTAAGCGGTTCTTCAGCAGCCATTGAAAGTATAGTCGCAC
TGGCCAAAGGGCGAAAGATAAAAGCAAGTGCTCTCAACATCAACCAAGCCTTCCACTCTCCCTACGTAGA
TTCTGCAGTACCAGGTTTGCGTGCTTGGTCAGAGAAGCATATTTCCTCTGCTAGACCATTACAGATCCCC
CTGTACTCTACACTCCTTGGCGCCCAAGTAAGTGAGGGACAAATGCTGAATCCGGATCATTGGGTAGATC
ACGCAAGAAAACCTGTCCAATTCGCTCAGGCCGCCACCATTATGAAAGAAAGCTTTACCGGAGTAATCAT
TGACATAGGTCCTCAAGTAGTTGCTTGGAGTTTGCTGCTCTCAAACGGACTGACATCAGTTACCGCTCTC
GCCGCAAAGCGAGGACGATCACAGCAGGTTGCCTTCCTTAGTGCTCTTGCAGATTTATACCAAGACTATG
GTGTCGTGCCTGACTTTGTGGGATTATACGCTCAACAGGAGGACGCCAGTCGTTTAAAGAAAACCGATAT
TCTGACCTATCCTTTCCAAAGGGTGAGAAGGTATCCATCTTTCATCCCGAGTCGTAGGGCACCTACTCAT
GCCCATGTCCAAGATGAGGAAACATTGTCATCTGGATCTTCCACACCCACATTGGAGAATACAGATCTCG
ACTCCGGTAAAGAGTCTTTGATGGGACCCACACGTGGCCTTCTTCGAGTAGACGATCTGAGAGACAGTAT
CGTTTCTTCTGTAAAGGATGTACTGGAGCTGAAATCAAATGAGGACTTGGACTTGTCCGAGTCCTTGAAC
GCATTGGGAATGGACAGTATTATGTTCGCTCAATTACGTAAAAGGATAGGGGAGGGACTCGGGTTATCCG
TCCCGATGGTATTCCTGTCTGACGCCTTCTCAATCGGCGAGATGGTTAGTAACCTTGTAGAACAGGCAGA
GGCTAGTGAGGACAACTGAGCTTGGAATGGATCTTCGATCCCGATCGTTCAAACATTTGGCAATAAAGTT
TCTTAAGATTGAATCCTGTTGCCGGTCTTGCGACGATTATCATATAATTTCTGTTGAATTACGTTAAGCA
TGTAATAATTAACATGTAATGCATGACGTTATTTATGAGATGGGTTTTTATGATTAGAGTCCCGCAATTA
TACATTTAATACGCGATAGAAAACAAAATATAGCGCGCAAACTAGGATAAATTATCGCGCGCGGTGTCAT
CTATGTTACTAGATCGGGAATTGCCAAGCTAATTCTTGAAGACGAAAGGGCCTCGTGATACGCCTATTTT
TATAGGTTAATGTCATGATAATAATGGTTTCTTAGACGTCAGGTGGCACTTTTCGGGGAAATGTGCGCGG
AACCCCTATTTGTTTATTTTTCTAAATACATTCAAATATGTATCCGCTCATGAGACAATAACCCTGATAA
ATGCTTCAATAATGGGACCGACTCGCGCTGTCAGGAGACTAGAGCCAAGCTGATCTCCTTTGCCCCGGAG
ATCACCATGGACGACTTTCTCTATCTCTACGATCTAGGAAGAAAGTTCGACGGAGAAGGTGACGATACCA
TGTTCACCACCGATAATGAGAAGATTAGCCTCTTCAATTTCAGAAAGAATGCTGACCCACAGATGGTTAG
AGAGGCCTACGCGGCAGGTCTGATCAAGACGATCTACCCGAGTAATAATCTCCAGGAGATCAAATACCTT
CCCAAGAAGGTTAAAGATGCAGTCAAAAGATTCAGGACTAACTGCATCAAGAACACAGAGAAAGATATAT
TTCTCAAGATCAGAAGTACTATTCCAGTATGGACGATTCAAGGCTTGCTTCATAAACCAAGGCAAGTAAT
AGAGATTGGAGTCTCTAAGAAAGTAGTTCCTACTGAATCAAAGGCCATGGAGTCAAAAATTCAGATCGAG
GATCTAACAGAACTCGCCGTGAAGACTGGCGAACAGTTCATACAGAGTCTTTTACGACTCAATGACAAGA
AGAAAATCTTCGTCAACATGGTGGAGCACGACACTCTCGTCTACTCCAAGAATATCAAAGATACAGTCTC
AGAAGACCAAAGGGCTATTGAGACTTTTCAACAAAGGGTAATATCGGGAAACCTCCTCGGATTCCATTGC
CCAGCTATCTGTCACTTCATCAAAAGGACAGTAGAAAAGGAAGGTGGCACCTACAAATGCCATCATTGCG
ATAAAGGAAAGGCTATCGTTCAAGATGCCCCTGCCGACAGTGGTCCCAAAGATGGACCCCCACCCACGAG
GAGCATCGTGGAAAAAGAAGACGTTCCAACCACGTCTTCAAAGCAAGTGGATTGATGTGATATCTCCACT
GACGTAAGGGATGACGCACAATCCCACTATCCTTCGCAAGACCCTTCCTCTATATAAGGAAGTTCATTTC
ATTTGGAGAGGACTCCGGTATTTTTACAACAATTACCACAACAAAACAAACAACAAACAACATTACAATT
TACTATTCTAGTCGAAATGGCCCCAATAAGTTCCACGTGGTCTAGGCTCATAAGGTTTGTGGCTGTGGAA
ACCTCCTTAGTTCACATCGGCGAGCCTATTGATGCAACAATGGACGTGGGCTTAGCACGTAGGGAAGGGA
AGACAATACAAGCCTATGAGATCATCGGCAGTGGCTCTGCTTTAGATCTGTCTGCCCAAGTGTCAAAGAA
CGTACTTACGGTCCGTGAGCTCTTAATGCCCTTGAGCCGTGAGGAGATTAAAACGGTAAGATGCCTTGGC
CTTAATTATCCCGTCCACGCCACAGAAGCCAACGTGGCCGTGCCGAAATTCCCGAACCTTTTTTACAAAC
CCGTAACCTCCCTCATCGGACCAGGTGGGTTGATAACCATCCCTTCAGTTGTCCAACCACCTAAAGAGCA
CCAGAGCGATTACGAAGCCGAGTTGGTTATCGTCATCGGTAAAGCCGCCAAAAATGTCAGTGAAGATGAA
GCTCTGGACTACGTGTTGGGCTACACCGCAGCCAATGACATCTCATTTAGGAAACATCAGTTGGCCGTTT
CTCAATGGTCATTCTCCAAGGGTTTTGATGGCACGAATCCCCTGGGACCGTGCCTGGTTTCTGCTTCCTC
TATTCCAGATCCACAGGATATTCCGATCCAATGTAAACTCAACGGTGGGGTGGTGCAAAATGGAAACACT
CGTGATCAGATTTTTAATGTCAAGAAAACAATCTCTTTTTTAAGCCAAGGGACTACGTTGGAGCCTGGTT
CCATAATCCTGACGGGGACGCCCGACGGAGTGGGCTTCGTAAGAAACCCACCGCTTTATTTGAAGGACGG
TGATGAAGTAATGACTTGGATCGGATCAGGTATAGGAACCTTAGCCAACACTGTCCGAGAGGAGCAGACT
TGTTTCGCTTCAGGAGGGCACGAGTAAGCTTGGAATGGATCTTCGATCCCGATCGTTCAAACATTTGGCA
ATAAAGTTTCTTAAGATTGAATCCTGTTGCCGGTCTTGCGACGATTATCATATAATTTCTGTTGAATTAC
GTTAAGCATGTAATAATTAACATGTAATGCATGACGTTATTTATGAGATGGGTTTTTATGATTAGAGTCC
CGCAATTATACATTTAATACGCGATAGAAAACAAAATATAGCGCGCAAACTAGGATAAATTATCGCGCGC
GGTGTCATCTATGTTACTAGATCGGGAATTGCCAAGCTAATTCTTGAAGACGAAAGGGCCTCGTGATACG
CCTATTTTTATAGGTTAATGTCATGATAATAATGGTTTCTTAGACGTCAGGTGGCACTTTTCGGGGAAAT
GTGCGCGGAACCCCTATTTGTTTATTTTTCTAAATACATTCAAATATGTATCCGCTCATGAGACAATAAC
CCTGATAAATGCTTCAATAATGGGACCGACTCGCGCTGTCAGGAGACTAGAGCCAAGCTGATCTCCTTTG
CCCCGGAGATCACCATGGACGACTTTCTCTATCTCTACGATCTAGGAAGAAAGTTCGACGGAGAAGGTGA
CGATACCATGTTCACCACCGATAATGAGAAGATTAGCCTCTTCAATTTCAGAAAGAATGCTGACCCACAG
ATGGTTAGAGAGGCCTACGCGGCAGGTCTGATCAAGACGATCTACCCGAGTAATAATCTCCAGGAGATCA
AATACCTTCCCAAGAAGGTTAAAGATGCAGTCAAAAGATTCAGGACTAACTGCATCAAGAACACAGAGAA
AGATATATTTCTCAAGATCAGAAGTACTATTCCAGTATGGACGATTCAAGGCTTGCTTCATAAACCAAGG
CAAGTAATAGAGATTGGAGTCTCTAAGAAAGTAGTTCCTACTGAATCAAAGGCCATGGAGTCAAAAATTC
AGATCGAGGATCTAACAGAACTCGCCGTGAAGACTGGCGAACAGTTCATACAGAGTCTTTTACGACTCAA
TGACAAGAAGAAAATCTTCGTCAACATGGTGGAGCACGACACTCTCGTCTACTCCAAGAATATCAAAGAT
ACAGTCTCAGAAGACCAAAGGGCTATTGAGACTTTTCAACAAAGGGTAATATCGGGAAACCTCCTCGGAT
TCCATTGCCCAGCTATCTGTCACTTCATCAAAAGGACAGTAGAAAAGGAAGGTGGCACCTACAAATGCCA
TCATTGCGATAAAGGAAAGGCTATCGTTCAAGATGCCCCTGCCGACAGTGGTCCCAAAGATGGACCCCCA
CCCACGAGGAGCATCGTGGAAAAAGAAGACGTTCCAACCACGTCTTCAAAGCAAGTGGATTGATGTGATA
TCTCCACTGACGTAAGGGATGACGCACAATCCCACTATCCTTCGCAAGACCCTTCCTCTATATAAGGAAG
TTCATTTCATTTGGAGAGGACTCCGGTATTTTTACAACAATTACCACAACAAAACAAACAACAAACAACA
TTACAATTTACTATTCTAGTCGAAATGAGAATTAACATCTCCCTTTCATCATTATTTGAACGTCTGTCAA
AGTTATCCAGCAGATCCATTGCAATCACCTGTGGTGTCGTCTTGGCCTCCGCAATCGCTTTTCCGATAAT
CCGTAGGGACTATCAGACTTTTTTGGAAGTCGGGCCGAGTTACGCTCCGCAGAATTTCAGAGGTTACATC
ATAGTATGCGTGCTTTCACTCTTTAGGCAGGAACAAAAAGGGTTGGCTATCTATGATCGACTGCCCGAAA
AGCGAAGGTGGTTGGCAGATCTCCCATTCCGAGAAGGTACGCGTCCTTCTATCACAAGTCATATCATCCA
AAGACAGAGGACTCAGCTGGTAGACCAAGAATTTGCAACCCGAGAACTCATTGATAAAGTTATACCCAGA
GTTCAGGCTCGACACACCGATAAGACGTTTCTGTCAACCTCAAAGTTCGAATTTCATGCCAAAGCAATTT
TTTTGCTGCCCAGTATTCCCATCAATGATCCCTTGAATATACCTTCACATGATACTGTCAGACGAACAAA
AAGGGAGATCGCTCACATGCACGATTACCACGACTGCACCCTGCACTTGGCTCTCGCAGCCCAGGACGGT
AAAGAAGTACTTAAAAAAGGGTGGGGCCAGAGACATCCCCTCGCTGGCCCCGGCGTGCCGGGACCTCCAA
CCGAATGGACGTTTTTATATGCACCGCGTAACGAGGAGGAAGCCAGAGTGGTCGAGATGATAGTGGAGGC
CAGTATTGGTTACATGACAAATGACCCCGCTGGTAAAATTGTAGAGAACGCTAAGTGAGCTTGGAATGGA
TCTTCGATCCCGATCGTTCAAACATTTGGCAATAAAGTTTCTTAAGATTGAATCCTGTTGCCGGTCTTGC
GACGATTATCATATAATTTCTGTTGAATTACGTTAAGCATGTAATAATTAACATGTAATGCATGACGTTA
TTTATGAGATGGGTTTTTATGATTAGAGTCCCGCAATTATACATTTAATACGCGATAGAAAACAAAATAT
AGCGCGCAAACTAGGATAAATTATCGCGCGCGGTGTCATCTATGTTACTAGATCGGGAATTGCCAAGCTA
ATTCTTGAAGACGAAAGGGCCTCGTGATACGCCTATTTTTATAGGTTAATGTCATGATAATAATGGTTTC
TTAGACGTCAGGTGGCACTTTTCGGGGAAATGTGCGCGGAACCCCTATTTGTTTATTTTTCTAAATACAT
TCAAATATGTATCCGCTCATGAGACAATAACCCTGATAAATGCTTCAATAATGGGACCGACTCGCGCTGT
CAGGAGACTAGAGCCAAGCTGATCTCCTTTGCCCCGGAGATCACCATGGACGACTTTCTCTATCTCTACG
ATCTAGGAAGAAAGTTCGACGGAGAAGGTGACGATACCATGTTCACCACCGATAATGAGAAGATTAGCCT
CTTCAATTTCAGAAAGAATGCTGACCCACAGATGGTTAGAGAGGCCTACGCGGCAGGTCTGATCAAGACG
ATCTACCCGAGTAATAATCTCCAGGAGATCAAATACCTTCCCAAGAAGGTTAAAGATGCAGTCAAAAGAT
TCAGGACTAACTGCATCAAGAACACAGAGAAAGATATATTTCTCAAGATCAGAAGTACTATTCCAGTATG
GACGATTCAAGGCTTGCTTCATAAACCAAGGCAAGTAATAGAGATTGGAGTCTCTAAGAAAGTAGTTCCT
ACTGAATCAAAGGCCATGGAGTCAAAAATTCAGATCGAGGATCTAACAGAACTCGCCGTGAAGACTGGCG
AACAGTTCATACAGAGTCTTTTACGACTCAATGACAAGAAGAAAATCTTCGTCAACATGGTGGAGCACGA
CACTCTCGTCTACTCCAAGAATATCAAAGATACAGTCTCAGAAGACCAAAGGGCTATTGAGACTTTTCAA
CAAAGGGTAATATCGGGAAACCTCCTCGGATTCCATTGCCCAGCTATCTGTCACTTCATCAAAAGGACAG
TAGAAAAGGAAGGTGGCACCTACAAATGCCATCATTGCGATAAAGGAAAGGCTATCGTTCAAGATGCCCC
TGCCGACAGTGGTCCCAAAGATGGACCCCCACCCACGAGGAGCATCGTGGAAAAAGAAGACGTTCCAACC
ACGTCTTCAAAGCAAGTGGATTGATGTGATATCTCCACTGACGTAAGGGATGACGCACAATCCCACTATC
CTTCGCAAGACCCTTCCTCTATATAAGGAAGTTCATTTCATTTGGAGAGGACTCCGGTATTTTTACAACA
ATTACCACAACAAAACAAACAACAAACAACATTACAATTTACTATTCTAGTCGAAATGGCATCCTTTGAA
AATAGTCTGTCCGTTTTGATCGTCGGGGCTGGCCTTGGGGGATTAGCAGCCGCAATAGCTCTTAGGAGAC
AGGGCCATGTAGTAAAGATCTATGATAGTTCCTCATTCAAAGCTGAACTGGGTGCTGGCCTTGCTGTACC
TCCGAATACGCTTAGAAGCCTTCAACAGTTAGGTTGTAATACAGAGAATTTGAACGGAGTCGACAATCTC
TGCTTCACGGCCATGGGTTACGACGGCTCCGTAGGTATGATGAATAACATGACAGACTACAGGGAGGCTT
ATGGCACATCCTGGATTATGGTTCATCGAGTGGATTTACATAATGAACTTATGCGTGTCGCACTTGATCC
GGGGGGGCTGGGACCACCAGCAACATTACATTTAAATCACAGAGTGACCTTCTGCGACGTTGACGCATGT
ACGGTAACTTTTACCAACGGGACGACACAAAGTGCCGACTTGATCGTAGGGGCTGACGGCATACGAAGCA
CCATACGTAGATTCGTCTTGGAGGAAGATGTAACTGTGCCTGCCAGCGGGATCGTCGGTTTCAGATGGCT
GGTGCAAGCCGATGCCTTAGACCCTTACCCTGAGTTAGATTGGATTGTTAAGAAGCCTCCACTCGGTGCT
CGTCTGATCTCTACGCCACAGAATCCACAGTCCGGCGTGGGGTTGGCTGACCGTCGTACAATTATCATCT
ACGCTTGTAGGGGTGGCACGATGGTTAATGTGTTGGCTGTCCACGACGACGAAAGAGATCAGAATACGGC
AGATTGGTCAGTGCCGGCTTCCAAAGATGATCTCTTCCGTGTATTCCATGACTACCACCCAAGATTCAGA
CGTTTGCTCGAACTTGCTCAAGATATCAATCTCTGGCAAATGAGGGTAGTTCCCGTGCTTAAAAAATGGG
TGAACAAGCGTGTCTGTTTATTAGGAGATGCCGCCCATGCTTCTCTCCCCACGCTGGGTCAAGGGTTCGG
AATGGGACTGGAGGACGCCGTGGCACTCGGCACATTGTTACCCAAAGGAACTACGGCTTCACAGATCGAA
ACGAGACTGGCCGTTTACGAGCAATTACGAAAGGATAGGGCTGAGTTCGTAGCAGCAGAATCCTACGAGG
AACAGTATGTCCCTGAGATGCGTGGGCTCTATCTTCGTTCCAAAGAACTCCGAGATCGAGTGATGGGATA
TGATATTAAAGTGGAGTCAGAAAAGGTTTTGGAGACTCTGCTTCGATCCTCTAATTCTGCATGAGCTTGG
AATGGATCTTCGATCCCGATCGTTCAAACATTTGGCAATAAAGTTTCTTAAGATTGAATCCTGTTGCCGG
TCTTGCGACGATTATCATATAATTTCTGTTGAATTACGTTAAGCATGTAATAATTAACATGTAATGCATG
ACGTTATTTATGAGATGGGTTTTTATGATTAGAGTCCCGCAATTATACATTTAATACGCGATAGAAAACA
AAATATAGCGCGCAAACTAGGATAAATTATCGCGCGCGGTGTCATCTATGTTACTAGATCGGGAATTGCC
AAGCTAATTCTTGAAGACGAAAGGGCCTCGTGATACGCCTATTTTTATAGGTTAATGTCATGATAATAAT
GGTTTCTTAGACGTCAGGTGGCACTTTTCGGGGAAATGTGCGCGGAACCCCTATTTGTTTATTTTTCTAA
ATACATTCAAATATGTATCCGCTCATGAGACAATAACCCTGATAAATGCTTCAATAATGGGACCGACTCG
CGCTGTCAGGAGACTAGAGCCAAGCTGATCTCCTTTGCCCCGGAGATCACCATGGACGACTTTCTCTATC
TCTACGATCTAGGAAGAAAGTTCGACGGAGAAGGTGACGATACCATGTTCACCACCGATAATGAGAAGAT
TAGCCTCTTCAATTTCAGAAAGAATGCTGACCCACAGATGGTTAGAGAGGCCTACGCGGCAGGTCTGATC
AAGACGATCTACCCGAGTAATAATCTCCAGGAGATCAAATACCTTCCCAAGAAGGTTAAAGATGCAGTCA
AAAGATTCAGGACTAACTGCATCAAGAACACAGAGAAAGATATATTTCTCAAGATCAGAAGTACTATTCC
AGTATGGACGATTCAAGGCTTGCTTCATAAACCAAGGCAAGTAATAGAGATTGGAGTCTCTAAGAAAGTA
GTTCCTACTGAATCAAAGGCCATGGAGTCAAAAATTCAGATCGAGGATCTAACAGAACTCGCCGTGAAGA
CTGGCGAACAGTTCATACAGAGTCTTTTACGACTCAATGACAAGAAGAAAATCTTCGTCAACATGGTGGA
GCACGACACTCTCGTCTACTCCAAGAATATCAAAGATACAGTCTCAGAAGACCAAAGGGCTATTGAGACT
TTTCAACAAAGGGTAATATCGGGAAACCTCCTCGGATTCCATTGCCCAGCTATCTGTCACTTCATCAAAA
GGACAGTAGAAAAGGAAGGTGGCACCTACAAATGCCATCATTGCGATAAAGGAAAGGCTATCGTTCAAGA
TGCCCCTGCCGACAGTGGTCCCAAAGATGGACCCCCACCCACGAGGAGCATCGTGGAAAAAGAAGACGTT
CCAACCACGTCTTCAAAGCAAGTGGATTGATGTGATATCTCCACTGACGTAAGGGATGACGCACAATCCC
ACTATCCTTCGCAAGACCCTTCCTCTATATAAGGAAGTTCATTTCATTTGGAGAGGACTCCGGTATTTTT
ACAACAATTACCACAACAAAACAAACAACAAACAACATTACAATTTACTATTCTAGTCGAAATGGTGAGC
AAGGGCGAGGAGCTGTTCACCGGGGTGGTGCCCATCCTGGTCGAGCTGGACGGCGACGTAAACGGCCACA
AGTTCAGCGTGTCCGGCGAGGGCGAGGGCGATGCCACCTACGGCAAGCTGACCCTGAAGTTCATCTGCAC
CACCGGCAAGCTGCCCGTGCCCTGGCCCACCCTCGTGACCACCCTGACCTACGGCGTGCAGTGCTTCAGC
CGCTACCCCGACCACATGAAGCAGCACGACTTCTTCAAGTCCGCCATGCCCGAAGGCTACGTCCAGGAGC
GCACCATCTTCTTCAAGGACGACGGCAACTACAAGACCCGCGCCGAGGTGAAGTTCGAGGGCGACACCCT
GGTGAACCGCATCGAGCTGAAGGGCATCGACTTCAAGGAGGACGGCAACATCCTGGGGCACAAGCTGGAG
TACAACTACAACAGCCACAACGTCTATATCATGGCCGACAAGCAGAAGAACGGCATCAAGGTGAACTTCA
AGATCCGCCACAACATCGAGGACGGCAGCGTGCAGCTCGCCGACCACTACCAGCAGAACACCCCCATCGG
CGACGGCCCCGTGCTGCTGCCCGACAACCACTACCTGAGCACCCAGTCCGCCCTGAGCAAAGACCCCAAC
GAGAAGCGCGATCACATGGTCCTGCTGGAGTTCGTGACCGCCGCCGGGATCACTCTCGGCATGGACGAGC
TGTACAAGGACGAGCTGTAAGCTTGGAATGGATCTTCGATCCCGATCGTTCAAACATTTGGCAATAAAGT
TTCTTAAGATTGAATCCTGTTGCCGGTCTTGCGACGATTATCATATAATTTCTGTTGAATTACGTTAAGC
ATGTAATAATTAACATGTAATGCATGACGTTATTTATGAGATGGGTTTTTATGATTAGAGTCCCGCAATT
ATACATTTAATACGCGATAGAAAACAAAATATAGCGCGCAAACTAGGATAAATTATCGCGCGCGGTGTCA
TCTATGTTACTAGATCGGGAATTGCCAAGCTAATTCTTGAAGACGAAAGGGCCTCGTGATACGCCTATTT
TTATAGGTTAATGTCATGATAATAATGGTTTCTTAGACGTCAGGTGGCACTTTTCGGGGAAATGTGCGCG
GAACCCCTATTTGTTTATTTTTCTAAATACATTCAAATATGTATCCGCTCATGAGACAATAACCCTGATA
AATGCTTCAATAATGGGACCGACTCGCGCTGTCATGAGACCGGATCCTGACAGGATATATTGGCGGGTAA
ACCTAAGAGAAAAGAGCGTTTATTAGAATAATCGGATATTTAAAAGGGCGTGAAAAGGTTTATCCGTTCG
TCCATTTGTATGTGCATGCCAACCACAGGGTTCCCCTCGGGATCAAAGTACTTTGATCCAACCCCTCCGC
TGCTATAGTGCAGTCGGCTTCTGACGTTCAGTGCAGCCGTCATCTGAAAACGACATGTCGCACAAGTCCT
AAGTTACGCGACAGGCTGCCGCCCTGCCCTTTTCCTGGCGTTTTCTTGTCGCGTGTTTTAGTCGCATAAA
GTAGAATACTTGCGACTAGAACCGGAGACATTACGCCATGAACAAGAGCGCCGCCGCTGGCCTGCTGGGC
TATGCCCGCGTCAGCACCGACGACCAGGACTTGACCAACCAACGGGCCGAACTGCACGCGGCCGGCTGCA
CCAAGCTGTTTTCCGAGAAGATCACCGGCACCAGGCGCGACCGCCCGGAGCTGGCCAGGATGCTTGACCA
CCTACGCCCTGGCGACGTTGTGACAGTGACCAGGCTAGACCGCCTGGCCCGCAGCACCCGCGACCTACTG
GACATTGCCGAGCGCATCCAGGAGGCCGGCGCGGGCCTGCGTAGCCTGGCAGAGCCGTGGGCCGACACCA
CCACGCCGGCCGGCCGCATGGTGTTGACCGTGTTCGCCGGCATTGCCGAGTTCGAGCGTTCCCTAATCAT
CGACCGCACCCGGAGCGGGCGCGAGGCCGCCAAGGCCCGAGGCGTGAAGTTTGGCCCCCGCCCTACCCTC
ACCCCGGCACAGATCGCGCACGCCCGCGAGCTGATCGACCAGGAAGGCCGCACCGTGAAAGAGGCGGCTG
CACTGCTTGGCGTGCATCGCTCGACCCTGTACCGCGCACTTGAGCGCAGCGAGGAAGTGACGCCCACCGA
GGCCAGGCGGCGCGGTGCCTTCCGTGAGGACGCATTGACCGAGGCCGACGCCCTGGCGGCCGCCGAGAAT
GAACGCCAAGAGGAACAAGCATGAAACCGCACCAGGACGGCCAGGACGAACCGTTTTTCATTACCGAAGA
GATCGAGGCGGAGATGATCGCGGCCGGGTACGTGTTCGAGCCGCCCGCGCACCTCTCAACCGTGCGGCTG
CATGAAATCCTGGCCGGTTTGTCTGATGCCAAGCTGGCGGCCTGGCCGGCCAGCTTGGCCGCTGAAGAAA
CCGAGCGCCGCCGTCTAAAAAGGTGATGTGTATTTGAGTAAAACAGCTTGCGTCATGCGGTCGCTGCGTA
TATGATGCGATGAGTAAATAAACAAATACGCAAGGGGAACGCATGAAGGTTATCGCTGTACTTAACCAGA
AAGGCGGGTCAGGCAAGACGACCATCGCAACCCATCTAGCCCGCGCCCTGCAACTCGCCGGGGCCGATGT
TCTGTTAGTCGATTCCGATCCCCAGGGCAGTGCCCGCGATTGGGCGGCCGTGCGGGAAGATCAACCGCTA
ACCGTTGTCGGCATCGACCGCCCGACGATTGACCGCGACGTGAAGGCCATCGGCCGGCGCGACTTCGTAG
TGATCGACGGAGCGCCCCAGGCGGCGGACTTGGCTGTGTCCGCGATCAAGGCAGCCGACTTCGTGCTGAT
TCCGGTGCAGCCAAGCCCTTACGACATATGGGCCACCGCCGACCTGGTGGAGCTGGTTAAGCAGCGCATT
GAGGTCACGGATGGAAGGCTACAAGCGGCCTTTGTCGTGTCGCGGGCGATCAAAGGCACGCGCATCGGCG
GTGAGGTTGCCGAGGCGCTGGCCGGGTACGAGCTGCCCATTCTTGAGTCCCGTATCACGCAGCGCGTGAG
CTACCCAGGCACTGCCGCCGCCGGCACAACCGTTCTTGAATCAGAACCCGAGGGCGACGCTGCCCGCGAG
GTCCAGGCGCTGGCCGCTGAAATTAAATCAAAACTCATTTGAGTTAATGAGGTAAAGAGAAAATGAGCAA
AAGCACAAACACGCTAAGTGCCGGCCGTCCGAGCGCACGCAGCAGCAAGGCTGCAACGTTGGCCAGCCTG
GCAGACACGCCAGCCATGAAGCGGGTCAACTTTCAGTTGCCGGCGGAGGATCACACCAAGCTGAAGATGT
ACGCGGTACGCCAAGGCAAGACCATTACCGAGCTGCTATCTGAATACATCGCGCAGCTACCAGAGTAAAT
GAGCAAATGAATAAATGAGTAGATGAATTTTAGCGGCTAAAGGAGGCGGCATGGAAAATCAAGAACAACC
AGGCACCGACGCCGTGGAATGCCCCATGTGTGGAGGAACGGGCGGTTGGCCAGGCGTAAGCGGCTGGGTT
GCCTGCCGGCCCTGCAATGGCACTGGAACCCCCAAGCCCGAGGAATCGGCGTGAGCGGTCGCAAACCATC
CGGCCCGGTACAAATCGGCGCGGCGCTGGGTGATGACCTGGTGGAGAAGTTGAAGGCCGCGCAGGCCGCC
CAGCGGCAACGCATCGAGGCAGAAGCACGCCCCGGTGAATCGTGGCAAGCGGCCGCTGATCGAATCCGCA
AAGAATCCCGGCAACCGCCGGCAGCCGGTGCGCCGTCGATTAGGAAGCCGCCCAAGGGCGACGAGCAACC
AGATTTTTTCGTTCCGATGCTCTATGACGTGGGCACCCGCGATAGTCGCAGCATCATGGACGTGGCCGTT
TTCCGTCTGTCGAAGCGTGACCGACGAGCTGGCGAGGTGATCCGCTACGAGCTTCCAGACGGGCACGTAG
AGGTTTCCGCAGGGCCGGCCGGCATGGCCAGTGTGTGGGATTACGACCTGGTACTGATGGCGGTTTCCCA
TCTAACCGAATCCATGAACCGATACCGGGAAGGGAAGGGAGACAAGCCCGGCCGCGTGTTCCGTCCACAC
GTTGCGGACGTACTCAAGTTCTGCCGGCGAGCCGATGGCGGAAAGCAGAAAGACGACCTGGTAGAAACCT
GCATTCGGTTAAACACCACGCACGTTGCCATGCAGCGTACGAAGAAGGCCAAGAACGGCCGCCTGGTGAC
GGTATCCGAGGGTGAAGCCTTGATTAGCCGCTACAAGATCGTAAAGAGCGAAACCGGGCGGCCGGAGTAC
ATCGAGATCGAGCTAGCTGATTGGATGTACCGCGAGATCACAGAAGGCAAGAACCCGGACGTGCTGACGG
TTCACCCCGATTACTTTTTGATCGATCCCGGCATCGGCCGTTTTCTCTACCGCCTGGCACGCCGCGCCGC
AGGCAAGGCAGAAGCCAGATGGTTGTTCAAGACGATCTACGAACGCAGTGGCAGCGCCGGAGAGTTCAAG
AAGTTCTGTTTCACCGTGCGCAAGCTGATCGGGTCAAATGACCTGCCGGAGTACGATTTGAAGGAGGAGG
CGGGGCAGGCTGGCCCGATCCTAGTCATGCGCTACCGCAACCTGATCGAGGGCGAAGCATCCGCCGGTTC
CTAATGTACGGAGCAGATGCTAGGGCAAATTGCCCTAGCAGGGGAAAAAGGTCGAAAAGGACTCTTTCCT
GTGGATAGCACGTACATTGGGAACCCAAAGCCGTACATTGGGAACCGGAACCCGTACATTGGGAACCCAA
AGCCGTACATTGGGAACCGGTCACACATGTAAGTGACTGATATAAAAGAGAAAAAAGGCGATTTTTCCGC
CTAAAACTCTTTAAAACTTATTAAAACTCTTAAAACCCGCCTGGCCTGTGCATAACTGTCTGGCCAGCGC
ACAGCCGAAGAGCTGCAAAAAGCGCCTACCCTTCGGTCGCTGCGCTCCCTACGCCCCGCCGCTTCGCGTC
GGCCTATCGCGGCCGCTGGCCGCTCAAAAATGGCTGGCCTACGGCCAGGCAATCTACCAGGGCGCGGACA
AGCCGCGCCGTCGCCACTCGACCGCCGGCGCCCACATCAAGGCACCCTGCCTCGCGCGTTTCGGTGATGA
CGGTGAAAACCTCTGACACATGCAGCTCCCGGTGACGGTCACAGCTTGTCTGTAAGCGGATGCCGGGAGC
AGACAAGCCCGTCAGGGCGCGTCAGCGGGTGTTGGCGGGTGTCGGGGCGCAGCCATGACCCAGTCACGTA
GCGATAGCGGAGTGTATACTGGCTTAACTATGCGGCATCAGAGCAGATTGTACTGAGAGTGCACCATATG
CGGTGTGAAATACCGCACAGATGCGTAAGGAGAAAATACCGCATCAGGCGCTCTTCCGCTTCCTCGCTCA
CTGACTCGCTGCGCTCGGTCGTTCGGCTGCGGCGAGCGGTATCAGCTCACTCAAAGGCGGTAATACGGTT
ATCCACAGAATCAGGGGATAACGCAGGAAAGAACATGTGAGCAAAAGGCCAGCAAAAGGCCAGGAACCGT
AAAAAGGCCGCGTTGCTGGCGTTTTTCCATAGGCTCCGCCCCCCTGACGAGCATCACAAAAATCGACGCT
CAAGTCAGAGGTGGCGAAACCCGACAGGACTATAAAGATACCAGGCGTTTCCCCCTGGAAGCTCCCTCGT
GCGCTCTCCTGTTCCGACCCTGCCGCTTACCGGATACCTGTCCGCCTTTCTCCCTTCGGGAAGCGTGGCG
CTTTCTCATAGCTCACGCTGTAGGTATCTCAGTTCGGTGTAGGTCGTTCGCTCCAAGCTGGGCTGTGTGC
ACGAACCCCCCGTTCAGCCCGACCGCTGCGCCTTATCCGGTAACTATCGTCTTGAGTCCAACCCGGTAAG
ACACGACTTATCGCCACTGGCAGCAGCCACTGGTAACAGGATTAGCAGAGCGAGGTATGTAGGCGGTGCT
ACAGAGTTCTTGAAGTGGTGGCCTAACTACGGCTACACTAGAAGGACAGTATTTGGTATCTGCGCTCTGC
TGAAGCCAGTTACCTTCGGAAAAAGAGTTGGTAGCTCTTGATCCGGCAAACAAACCACCGCTGGTAGCGG
TGGTTTTTTTGTTTGCAAGCAGCAGATTACGCGCAGAAAAAAAGGATCTCAAGAAGATCCTTTGATCTTT
TCTACGGGGTCTGACGCTCAGTGGAACGAAAACTCACGTTAAGGGATTTTGGTCATGCATTCTAGGTGAT
TATTTGCCGACTACCTTGGTGATCTCGCCTTTCACGTAGTGGACAAATTCTTCCAACTGATCTGCGCGCG
AGGCCAAGCGATCTTCTTCTTGTCCAAGATAAGCCTGTCTAGCTTCAAGTATGACGGGCTGATACTGGGC
CGGCAGGCGCTCCATTGCCCAGTCGGCAGCGACATCCTTCGGCGCGATTTTGCCGGTTACTGCGCTGTAC
CAAATGCGGGACAACGTAAGCACTACATTTCGCTCATCACCAGCCCAGTCGGGCGGCGAGTTCCATAGCG
TTAAGGTTTCATTTAGCGCCTCAAATAGATCCTGTTCAGGAACCGGATCAAAGAGTTCCTCCGCCGCTGG
ACCTACCAAGGCAACGCTATGTTCTCTTGCTTTTGTCAGCAAGATAGCCAGATCAATGTCGATCGTGGCT
GGCTCGAAGATACCTGCAAGAATGTCATTGCGCTGCCATTCTCCAAATTGCAGTTCGCGCTTAGCTGGAT
AACGCCACGGAATGATGTCGTCGTGCACAACAATGGTGACTTCTACAGCGCGGAGAATCTCGCTCTCTCC
AGGGGAAGCCGAAGTTTCCAAAAGGTCGTTGATCAAAGCTCGCCGCGTTGTTTCATCAAGCCTTACGGTC
ACCGTAACCAGCAAATCAATATCACTGTGTGGCTTCAGGCCGCCATCCACTGCGGAGCCGTACAAATGTA
CGGCCAGCAACGTCGGTTCGAGATGGCGCTCGATGACGCCAACTACCTCTGATAGTTGAGTCGATACTTC
GGCGATCACCGCTTCCCTCATAATGTTTAACTTTGTTTTAGGGCGACTGCCCTGCTGCGTAACATCGTTG
CTGCTCCATAACATCAAACATCGACCCACGGCGTAACGCGCTTGCTGCTTGGATGCCCGAGGCATAGACT
GTACCCCAAAAAAACAGTCATAACAAGCCATGAAAACCGCCACTGCGCCGTTACCACCGCTGCGTTCGGT
CAAGGTTCTGGACCAGTTGCGTGAGCGCATACGCTACTTGCATTACAGCTTACGAACCGAACAGGCTTAT
GTCCACTGGGTTCGTGCCTTCATCCGTTTCCACGGTGTGCGTCACCCGGCAACCTTGGGTAGCAGCGAAG
TCGAGGCATTTCTGTCCTGGCTGGAACAGAACTTATTATTTCCTTCCTCTTTTCTACAGTATTTAAAGAT
ACCCCAAGAAGCTAATTATAACAAGACGAACTCCAATTCACTGTTCCTTGCATTCTAAAACCTTAAATAC
CAGAAAACAGCTTTTTCAAAGTTGTTTTCAAAGTTGGCGTATAACATAGTATCGACGGAGCCGATTTTGA
AACCGCGGTGATCACAGGCAGCAACGCTCTGTCATCGTTACAATCAACATGCTACCCTCCGCGAGATCAT
CCGTGTTTCAAACCCGGCAGCTTAGTTGCCGTTCTTCCGAATAGCATCGGTAACATGAGCAAAGTCTGCC
GCCTTACAACGGCTCTCCCGCTGACGCCGTCCCGGACTGATGGGCTGCCTGTATCGAGTGGTGATTTTGT
GCCGAGCTGCCGGTCGGGGAGCTGTTGGCTGGCTGGTGGCAGGATATATTGTGGTGTAAACATAACGGAT
CCGGTCTCA
Features (pLannotate 1.2.2; 35 found; start..end, strand, type, name):
   7323..7575    +  terminator     NOS terminator: nopaline synthase terminator and poly(A) signal
   7696..7783    +  promoter       AmpR promoter (fragment): bla
   8419..8763    +  promoter       CaMV 35S promoter: strong constitutive promoter from cauliflower mosaic virus
   8716..8762    +  promoter       minimal CaMV 35S promoter: minimal 35S promoter from cauliflower mosaic virus
   8795..8820    +  misc_feature   TMV Ω (fragment): translational enhancer from the tobacco mosaic virus 5'-leader sequence (Gallie et al., 1988)
   9781..10033   +  terminator     NOS terminator: nopaline synthase terminator and poly(A) signal
  10154..10241   +  promoter       AmpR promoter (fragment): bla
  10877..11221   +  promoter       CaMV 35S promoter: strong constitutive promoter from cauliflower mosaic virus
  11174..11220   +  promoter       minimal CaMV 35S promoter: minimal 35S promoter from cauliflower mosaic virus
  11253..11278   +  misc_feature   TMV Ω (fragment): translational enhancer from the tobacco mosaic virus 5'-leader sequence (Gallie et al., 1988)
  12122..12374   +  terminator     NOS terminator: nopaline synthase terminator and poly(A) signal
  12495..12582   +  promoter       AmpR promoter (fragment): bla
  13218..13562   +  promoter       CaMV 35S promoter: strong constitutive promoter from cauliflower mosaic virus
  13515..13561   +  promoter       minimal CaMV 35S promoter: minimal 35S promoter from cauliflower mosaic virus
  13594..13619   +  misc_feature   TMV Ω (fragment): translational enhancer from the tobacco mosaic virus 5'-leader sequence (Gallie et al., 1988)
  14928..15180   +  terminator     NOS terminator: nopaline synthase terminator and poly(A) signal
  15301..15388   +  promoter       AmpR promoter (fragment): bla
  16024..16368   +  promoter       CaMV 35S promoter: strong constitutive promoter from cauliflower mosaic virus
  16321..16367   +  promoter       minimal CaMV 35S promoter: minimal 35S promoter from cauliflower mosaic virus
  16400..16425   +  misc_feature   TMV Ω (fragment): translational enhancer from the tobacco mosaic virus 5'-leader sequence (Gallie et al., 1988)
  16442..17158   +  CDS            EGFP: EGFP is a basic (constitutively fluorescent) green fluorescent protein published in 1996, derived from Aequorea victoria. It is reported to be a rapidly-maturing weak dimer with moderate acid sensitivity.
  17194..17446   +  terminator     NOS terminator: nopaline synthase terminator and poly(A) signal
  17567..17654   +  promoter       AmpR promoter (fragment): bla
  17688..17712   +  misc_feature   RB T-DNA repeat: right border repeat from nopaline C58 T-DNA
  18052..18453   +  CDS            Y4CG_SINFN (fragment): Protein inferred from homology: Swiss-Prot protein existence level 3. From Sinorhizobium fredii (strain NBRC 101917 / NGR234).
  19013..19642   +  CDS            pVS1 StaA: stability protein from the Pseudomonas plasmid pVS1 (Heeb et al., 2000)
  20071..21144   +  CDS            pVS1 RepA: replication protein from the Pseudomonas plasmid pVS1 (Heeb et al., 2000)
  21210..21404   +  rep_origin     pVS1 oriV: origin of replication for the Pseudomonas plasmid pVS1 (Heeb et al., 2000)
  21607..21646   +  CDS            rop (fragment): Rop protein, which maintains plasmids at low copy number; rop
  21748..21888   +  misc_feature   bom: basis of mobility region from pBR322
  22074..22662   -  rep_origin     ori: high-copy-number ColE1/pMB1/pBR322/pUC origin of replication
  22753..23541   -  CDS            aadA: S3AD_ECOLX - Experimental evidence at protein level: Swiss-Prot protein existence level 1. Mediates bacterial resistance to the antibiotics streptomycin and spectinomycin. From Escherichia coli.
  23548..23604   -  CDS            GmR (fragment): gentamycin acetyltransferase; aacC1; confers resistance to gentamycin
  23780..23803   -  promoter       Pc promoter (fragment): intI1 (promoter lies within the coding sequence); class 1 integron promoter
  24327..24351   +  misc_feature   LB T-DNA repeat: left border repeat from nopaline C58 T-DNA
