[The description below was written by a language model from this plasmid's Addgene catalogue record and pLannotate feature annotations shown in this document.]
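Description:
GB4403 is a large (about 24.4 kb) GoldenBraid-style plant binary vector built in the pDGB3_omega1 backbone, itself derived from pCambia1302. It carries two replication systems. A high-copy ColE1/pUC-type origin with the pBR322 bom region serves propagation in E. coli. The pVS1 oriV with its RepA and StaA genes provides stable maintenance in Agrobacterium. Bacterial selection is by spectinomycin through the aadA gene. Left and right nopaline-type T-DNA border repeats flank the payload, so the whole multigene assembly can be transferred into plant cells by Agrobacterium. No plant selectable marker is annotated or listed.

The insert is a synthetic, BsaI/BsmBI-domesticated array of six transcriptional units assembled through BsmBI sites that were destroyed during cloning. According to the record, the Neonothopanus nambi hispidin synthase gene (HISPS) is placed under the PNtA1 promoter and a NOS terminator, while CPH, LUZ (luciferase), H3H (hispidin-3-hydroxylase), EGFP and p19 are expressed constitutively. The record does not explain the "SF" prefix in the insert name. The automated annotation shows repeated cassettes of CaMV 35S promoter, a TMV Ω leader fragment and NOS terminator. It labels only EGFP among the coding sequences and leaves roughly the first 7 kb, where the PNtA1:HISPS unit presumably lies, unannotated. The short "AmpR promoter" hits between units are fragments, not a functional resistance gene.

Together these genes make up the fungal autonomous bioluminescence pathway, with one biosynthetic step under a regulated promoter so that light output reports that promoter's activity. EGFP is available as a constitutive reference signal. p19 is generally known as a viral silencing suppressor that boosts transient expression. The associated publication describes a quantitative autoluminescent reporter system for plant synthetic biology.
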