Addgene plasmid #215254: GB4403
Purpose: Module for the expression of the N. nambi HISPS gene under the regulation of PNtA1 and TNOS and the constitutive expression of CPH, LUZ, H3H, EGFP and p19.
Depositing lab: Diego Orzaez. Depositing organization: Instituto de Biologia Molecular y Celular de Plantas. Publication: A quantitative autonomous bioluminescence reporter system with a wide dynamic range for Plant Synthetic Biology. Calvache C, Vazquez-Vilar M, Moreno-Gimenez E, Orzaez D. Plant Biotechnol J. 2024 Jan;22(1):37-47. doi: 10.1111/pbi.14146. Epub 2023 Oct 26. PubMed 37882352.
Backbone
  Vector backbone: pDGB3_omega1
  Backbone manufacturer: self-made; derived from pCambia1302 generated at the Cambia Institute
  Vector type: Synthetic Biology
Growth in bacteria
  Bacterial resistance: Spectinomycin, 50 μg/mL
  Growth temperature: 37°C
  Growth strain: DH5alpha
  Copy number: High Copy
Gene/Insert
  Gene/Insert name: SF-PNtA1:HISPS:TNOS-CPH-LUZ-H3H-EGFP-p19
  Species: Synthetic
  Mutation: BsaI and BsmBI sites removed
  Cloning method: Restriction Enzyme; 5′ cloning site BsmBI (destroyed during cloning); 3′ cloning site BsmBI (destroyed during cloning)
Terms and licenses: Academic/Nonprofit Terms; Industry Terms: Not Available to Industry
How to cite: GB4403 was a gift from Diego Orzaez (Addgene plasmid # 215254 ; http://n2t.net/addgene:215254 ; RRID:Addgene_215254)
